>Addgene plasmid #143560 | TFORF1965 | addgene full sequence | sequence record 400379 | Addgene NGS Result
TTAATGTAGTCTTATGCAATACTCTTGTAGTCTTGCAACATGGTAACGATGAGTTAGCAACATGCCTTAC
AAGGAGAGAAAAAGCACCGTGCATGCCGATTGGTGGAAGTAAGGTGGTACGATCGTGCCTTATTAGGAAG
GCAACAGACGGGTCTGACATGGATTGGACGAACCACTGAATTGCCGCATTGCAGAGATATTGTATTTAAG
TGCCTAGCTCGATACATAAACGGGTCTCTCTGGTTAGACCAGATCTGAGCCTGGGAGCTCTCTGGCTAAC
TAGGGAACCCACTGCTTAAGCCTCAATAAAGCTTGCCTTGAGTGCTTCAAGTAGTGTGTGCCCGTCTGTT
GTGTGACTCTGGTAACTAGAGATCCCTCAGACCCTTTTAGTCAGTGTGGAAAATCTCTAGCAGTGGCGCC
CGAACAGGGACTTGAAAGCGAAAGGGAAACCAGAGGAGCTCTCTCGACGCAGGACTCGGCTTGCTGAAGC
GCGCACGGCAAGAGGCGAGGGGCGGCGACTGGTGAGTACGCCAAAAATTTTGACTAGCGGAGGCTAGAAG
GAGAGAGATGGGTGCGAGAGCGTCAGTATTAAGCGGGGGAGAATTAGATCGCGATGGGAAAAAATTCGGT
TAAGGCCAGGGGGAAAGAAAAAATATAAATTAAAACATATAGTATGGGCAAGCAGGGAGCTAGAACGATT
CGCAGTTAATCCTGGCCTGTTAGAAACATCAGAAGGCTGTAGACAAATACTGGGACAGCTACAACCATCC
CTTCAGACAGGATCAGAAGAACTTAGATCATTATATAATACAGTAGCAACCCTCTATTGTGTGCATCAAA
GGATAGAGATAAAAGACACCAAGGAAGCTTTAGACAAGATAGAGGAAGAGCAAAACAAAAGTAAGACCAC
CGCACAGCAAGCGGCCGCTGATCTTCAGACCTGGAGGAGGAGATATGAGGGACAATTGGAGAAGTGAATT
ATATAAATATAAAGTAGTAAAAATTGAACCATTAGGAGTAGCACCCACCAAGGCAAAGAGAAGAGTGGTG
CAGAGAGAAAAAAGAGCAGTGGGAATAGGAGCTTTGTTCCTTGGGTTCTTGGGAGCAGCAGGAAGCACTA
TGGGCGCAGCGTCAATGACGCTGACGGTACAGGCCAGACAATTATTGTCTGGTATAGTGCAGCAGCAGAA
CAATTTGCTGAGGGCTATTGAGGCGCAACAGCATCTGTTGCAACTCACAGTCTGGGGCATCAAGCAGCTC
CAGGCAAGAATCCTGGCTGTGGAAAGATACCTAAAGGATCAACAGCTCCTGGGGATTTGGGGTTGCTCTG
GAAAACTCATTTGCACCACTGCTGTGCCTTGGAATGCTAGTTGGAGTAATAAATCTCTGGAACAGATTTG
GAATCACACGACCTGGATGGAGTGGGACAGAGAAATTAACAATTACACAAGCTTAATACACTCCTTAATT
GAAGAATCGCAAAACCAGCAAGAAAAGAATGAACAAGAATTATTGGAATTAGATAAATGGGCAAGTTTGT
GGAATTGGTTTAACATAACAAATTGGCTGTGGTATATAAAATTATTCATAATGATAGTAGGAGGCTTGGT
AGGTTTAAGAATAGTTTTTGCTGTACTTTCTATAGTGAATAGAGTTAGGCAGGGATATTCACCATTATCG
TTTCAGACCCACCTCCCAACCCCGAGGGGACCCATGCATTGCATCTCAATTAGTCAGCAACCAGGTGTGG
AAAGTCCCCAGGCTCCCCAGCAGGCAGAAGTATGCAAAGCATGCGTCTCAATTAGTCAGCAACCATAGTC
CCGCCCCTAACTCCGCCCATCCCGCCCCTAACTCCGCCCAGTTCCGCCCATTCTCCGCCCCATGGCTGAC
TAATTTTTTTTATTTATGCAGAGGCCGAGGCCGCCTCGGCCTCTGAGCTATTCCAGAAGTAGTGAGGAGG
CTTTTTTGGAGGCCTAGGCTTTTGCAAAAAGCTTTCTAGAGGTACCACCGGAGCTTACCATGACCGAGTA
CAAGCCCACGGTGCGCCTCGCCACCCGCGACGACGTCCCCAGGGCCGTACGCACCCTCGCCGCCGCGTTC
GCCGACTACCCCGCCACGCGCCACACCGTCGATCCGGACCGCCACATCGAGCGGGTCACCGAGCTGCAAG
AACTCTTCCTCACGCGCGTCGGGCTCGACATCGGCAAGGTGTGGGTCGCGGACGACGGCGCCGCCGTGGC
GGTCTGGACCACGCCGGAGAGCGTCGAAGCGGGGGCGGTGTTCGCCGAGATCGGCCCGCGCATGGCCGAG
TTGAGCGGTTCCCGGCTGGCCGCGCAGCAACAGATGGAAGGCCTCCTGGCGCCGCACCGGCCCAAGGAGC
CCGCGTGGTTCCTGGCCACCGTCGGCGTCTCGCCCGACCACCAGGGCAAGGGTCTGGGCAGCGCCGTCGT
GCTCCCCGGAGTGGAGGCGGCCGAGCGCGCCGGGGTGCCCGCCTTCCTGGAGACCTCCGCGCCCCGCAAC
CTCCCCTTCTACGAGCGGCTCGGCTTCACCGTCACCGCCGACGTCGAGGTGCCCGAAGGACCGCGCACCT
GGTGCATGACCCGCAAGCCCGGTGCCAGTTAACGAATTCTAGATCTTGAGACAAATGGCAGTATTCATCC
ACAATTTTAAAAGAAAAGGGGGGATTGGGGGGTACAGTGCAGGGGAAAGAATAGTAGACATAATAGCAAC
AGACATACAAACTAAAGAATTACAAAAACAAATTACAAAAATTCAAAATTTTCGGGTTTATTACAGGGAC
AGCAGAGATCCACTTTGGCGCCGGCTCGAGGCCTGCAGGTGCAAAGATGGATAAAGTTTTAAACAGAGAG
GAATCTTTGCAGCTAATGGACCTTCTAGGTCTTGAAAGGAGTGGGAATTGGCTCCGGTGCCCGTCAGTGG
GCAGAGCGCACATCGCCCACAGTCCCCGAGAAGTTGGGGGGAGGGGTCGGCAATTGAACCGGTGCCTAGA
GAAGGTGGCGCGGGGTAAACTGGGAAAGTGATGTCGTGTACTGGCTCCGCCTTTTTCCCGAGGGTGGGGG
AGAACCGTATATAAGTGCAGTAGTCGCCGTGAACGTTCTTTTTCGCAACGGGTTTGCCGCCAGAACACAG
GTAAGTGCCGTGTGTGGTTCCCGCGGGCCTGGCCTCTTTACGGGTTATGGCCCTTGCGTGCCTTGAATTA
CTTCCACCTGGCTGCAGTACGTGATTCTTGATCCCGAGCTTCGGGTTGGAAGTGGGTGGGAGAGTTCGAG
GCCTTGCGCTTAAGGAGCCCCTTCGCCTCGTGCTTGAGTTGAGGCCTGGCCTGGGCGCTGGGGCCGCCGC
GTGCGAATCTGGTGGCACCTTCGCGCCTGTCTCGCTGCTTTCGATAAGTCTCTAGCCATTTAAAATTTTT
GATGACCTGCTGCGACGCTTTTTTTCTGGCAAGATAGTCTTGTAAATGCGGGCCAAGATCTGCACACTGG
TATTTCGGTTTTTGGGGCCGCGGGCGGCGACGGGGCCCGTGCGTCCCAGCGCACATGTTCGGCGAGGCGG
GGCCTGCGAGCGCGGCCACCGAGAATCGGACGGGGGTAGTCTCAAGCTGGCCGGCCTGCTCTGGTGCCTG
GCCTCGCGCCGCCGTGTATCGCCCCGCCCTGGGCGGCAAGGCTGGCCCGGTCGGCACCAGTTGCGTGAGC
GGAAAGATGGCCGCTTCCCGGCCCTGCTGCAGGGAGCTCAAAATGGAGGACGCGGCGCTCGGGAGAGCGG
GCGGGTGAGTCACCCACACAAAGGAAAAGGGCCTTTCCGTCCTCAGCCGTCGCTTCATGTGACTCCACGG
AGTACCGGGCGCCGTCCAGGCACCTCGATTAGTTCTCGAGCTTTTGGAGTACGTCGTCTTTAGGTTGGGG
GGAGGGGTTTTATGCGATGGAGTTTCCCCACACTGAGTGGGTGGAGACTGAAGTTAGGCCAGCTTGGCAC
TTGATGTAATTCTCCTTGGAATTTGCCCTTTTTGAGTTTGGATCTTGGTTCATTCTCAAGCCTCAGACAG
TGGTTCAAAGTTTTTTTCTTCCATTTCAGGTGTCGTGAGGCTAGCACCGCCACCATGGAGCAGCCACAGG
AGGAAGCCCCTGAGGTCCGGGAAGAGGAGGAGAAAGAGGAAGTGGCAGAGGCAGAAGGAGCCCCAGAGCT
CAATGGGGGACCACAGCATGCACTTCCTTCCAGCAGCTACACAGACCTCTCCCGGAGCTCCTCGCCACCC
TCACTGCTGGACCAACTGCAGATGGGCTGTGACGGGGCCTCATGCGGCAGCCTCAACATGGAGTGCCGGG
TGTGCGGGGACAAGGCATCGGGCTTCCACTACGGTGTTCATGCATGTGAGGGGTGCAAGGGCTTCTTCCG
TCGTACGATCCGCATGAAGCTGGAGTACGAGAAGTGTGAGCGCAGCTGCAAGATTCAGAAGAAGAACCGC
AACAAGTGCCAGTACTGCCGCTTCCAGAAGTGCCTGGCACTGGGCATGTCACACAACGCTATCCGTTTTG
GTCGGATGCCGGAGGCTGAGAAGAGGAAGCTGGTGGCAGGGCTGACTGCAAACGAGGGGAGCCAGTACAA
CCCACAGGTGGCCGACCTGAAGGCCTTCTCCAAGCACATCTACAATGCCTACCTGAAAAACTTCAACATG
ACCAAAAAGAAGGCCCGCAGCATCCTCACCGGCAAAGCCAGCCACACGGCGCCCTTTGTGATCCACGACA
TCGAGACATTGTGGCAGGCAGAGAAGGGGCTGGTGTGGAAGCAGTTGGTGAATGGCCTGCCTCCCTACAA
GGAGATCAGCGTGCACGTCTTCTACCGCTGCCAGTGCACCACAGTGGAGACCGTGCGGGAGCTCACTGAG
TTCGCCAAGAGCATCCCCAGCTTCAGCAGCCTCTTCCTCAACGACCAGGTTACCCTTCTCAAGTATGGCG
TGCACGAGGCCATCTTCGCCATGCTGGCCTCTATCGTCAACAAGGACGGGCTGCTGGTAGCCAACGGCAG
TGGCTTTGTCACCCGTGAGTTCCTGCGCAGCCTCCGCAAACCCTTCAGTGATATCATTGAGCCTAAGTTT
GAATTTGCTGTCAAGTTCAACGCCCTGGAACTTGATGACAGTGACCTGGCCCTATTCATTGCGGCCATCA
TTCTGTGTGGAGACCGGCCAGGCCTCATGAACGTTCCACGGGTGGAGGCTATCCAGGACACCATCCTGCG
TGCCCTCGAATTCCACCTGCAGGCCAACCACCCTGATGCCCAGTACCTCTTCCCCAAGCTGCTGCAGAAG
ATGGCTGACCTGCGGCAACTGGTCACCGAGCACGCCCAGATGATGCAGCGGATCAAGAAGACCGAAACCG
AGACCTCGCTGCACCCTCTGCTCCAGGAGATCTACAAGGACATGTACTAGTAATGAACTAGTCCGTAACT
TGAAAGTATTTCGATTTCTTGGCTTTATATATCTTGTGGAAAGGACGATTGGAATTGATTTCTCTGACAT
CCACGCGTTAAGTCGACAATCAACCTCTGGATTACAAAATTTGTGAAAGATTGACTGGTATTCTTAACTA
TGTTGCTCCTTTTACGCTATGTGGATACGCTGCTTTAATGCCTTTGTATCATGCTATTGCTTCCCGTATG
GCTTTCATTTTCTCCTCCTTGTATAAATCCTGGTTGCTGTCTCTTTATGAGGAGTTGTGGCCCGTTGTCA
GGCAACGTGGCGTGGTGTGCACTGTGTTTGCTGACGCAACCCCCACTGGTTGGGGCATTGCCACCACCTG
TCAGCTCCTTTCCGGGACTTTCGCTTTCCCCCTCCCTATTGCCACGGCGGAACTCATCGCCGCCTGCCTT
GCCCGCTGCTGGACAGGGGCTCGGCTGTTGGGCACTGACAATTCCGTGGTGTTGTCGGGGAAATCATCGT
CCTTTCCTTGGCTGCTCGCCTGTGTTGCCACCTGGATTCTGCGCGGGACGTCCTTCTGCTACGTCCCTTC
GGCCCTCAATCCAGCGGACCTTCCTTCCCGCGGCCTGCTGCCGGCTCTGCGGCCTCTTCCGCGTCTTCGC
CTTCGCCCTCAGACGAGTCGGATCTCCCTTTGGGCCGCCTCCCCGCGTCGACTTTAAGACCAATGACTTA
CAAGGCAGCTGTAGATCTTAGCCACTTTTTAAAAGAAAAGGGGGGACTGGAAGGGCTAATTCACTCCCAA
CGAAGACAAGATCTGCTTTTTGCTTGTACTGGGTCTCTCTGGTTAGACCAGATCTGAGCCTGGGAGCTCT
CTGGCTAACTAGGGAACCCACTGCTTAAGCCTCAATAAAGCTTGCCTTGAGTGCTTCAAGTAGTGTGTGC
CCGTCTGTTGTGTGACTCTGGTAACTAGAGATCCCTCAGACCCTTTTAGTCAGTGTGGAAAATCTCTAGC
AGTACGTATAGTAGTTCATGTCATCTTATTATTCAGTATTTATAACTTGCAAAGAAATGAATATCAGAGA
GTGAGAGGAACTTGTTTATTGCAGCTTATAATGGTTACAAATAAAGCAATAGCATCACAAATTTCACAAA
TAAAGCATTTTTTTCACTGCATTCTAGTTGTGGTTTGTCCAAACTCATCAATGTATCTTATCATGTCTGG
CTCTAGCTATCCCGCCCCTAACTCCGCCCATCCCGCCCCTAACTCCGCCCAGTTCCGCCCATTCTCCGCC
CCATGGCTGACTAATTTTTTTTATTTATGCAGAGGCCGAGGCCGCCTCGGCCTCTGAGCTATTCCAGAAG
TAGTGAGGAGGCTTTTTTGGAGGCCTAGGGACGTACCCAATTCGCCCTATAGTGAGTCGTATTACGCGCG
CTCACTGGCCGTCGTTTTACAACGTCGTGACTGGGAAAACCCTGGCGTTACCCAACTTAATCGCCTTGCA
GCACATCCCCCTTTCGCCAGCTGGCGTAATAGCGAAGAGGCCCGCACCGATCGCCCTTCCCAACAGTTGC
GCAGCCTGAATGGCGAATGGG
[124 nt withheld, positions 7022-7145]
C
[91 nt withheld, positions 7147-7237]
A
[49 nt withheld, positions 7239-7287]
CCTTTGACGTTGGAGTCCACGTTCTTT
[37 nt withheld, positions 7315-7351]
ACCCTATCTCGGTCTATTCTTTTGATTTATAAGGGATTTTGCCGATTTCGGCCTATTGGTTAAAAAATGA
GCTGATTTAACAAAAATTTAACGCGAATTTTAACAAAATATTAACGCTTACAATTTAGGTGGCACTTTTC
GGGGAAATGTGCGCGGAACCCCTATTTGTTTATTTTTCTAAATACATTCAAATATGTATCCGCTCATGAG
ACAATAACCCTGATAAATGCTTCAATAATATTGAAAAAGGAAGAGTATGAGTATTCAACATTTCCGTGTC
GCCCTTATTCCCTTTTTTGCGGCATTTTGCCTTCCTGTTTTTGCTCACCCAGAAACGCTGGTGAAAGTAA
AAGATGCTGAAGATCAGTTGGGTGCACGAGTGGGTTACATCGAACTGGATCTCAACAGCGGTAAGATCCT
TGAGAGTTTTCGCCCCGAAGAACGTTTTCCAATGATGAGCACTTTTAAAGTTCTGCTATGTGGCGCGGTA
TTATCCCGTATTGACGCCGGGCAAGAGCAACTCGGTCGCCGCATACACTATTCTCAGAATGACTTGGTTG
AGTACTCACCAGTCACAGAAAAGCATCTTACGGATGGCATGACAGTAAGAGAATTATGCAGTGCTGCCAT
AACCATGAGTGATAACACTGCGGCCAACTTACTTCTGACAACGATCGGAGGACCGAAGGAGCTAACCGCT
TTTTTGCACAACATGGGGGATCATGTAACTCGCCTTGATCGTTGGGAACCGGAGCTGAATGAAGCCATAC
CAAACGACGAGCGTGACACCACGATGCCTGTAGCAATGGCAACAACGTTGCGCAAACTATTAACTGGCGA
ACTACTTACTCTAGCTTCCCGGCAACAATTAATAGACTGGATGGAGGCGGATAAAGTTGCAGGACCACTT
CTGCGCTCGGCCCTTCCGGCTGGCTGGTTTATTGCTGATAAATCTGGAGCCGGTGAGCGTGGGTCTCGCG
GTATCATTGCAGCACTGGGGCCAGATGGTAAGCCCTCCCGTATCGTAGTTATCTACACGACGGGGAGTCA
GGCAACTATGGATGAACGAAATAGACAGATCGCTGAGATAGGTGCCTCACTGATTAAGCATTGGTAACTG
TCAGACCAAGTTTACTCATATATACTTTAGATTGATTTAAAACTTCATTTTTAATTTAAAAGGATCTAGG
TGAAGATCCTTTTTGATAATCTCATGACCAAAATCCCTTAACGTGAGTTTTCGTTCCACTGAGCGTCAGA
CCCCGTAGAAAAGATCAAAGGATCTTCTTGAGATCCTTTTTTTCTGCGCGTAATCTGCTGCTTGCAAACA
AAAAAACCACCGCTACCAGCGGTGGTTTGTTTGCCGGATCAAGAGCTACCAACTCTTTTTCCGAAGGTAA
CTGGCTTCAGCAGAGCGCAGATACCAAATACTGTTCTTCTAGTGTAGCCGTAGTTAGGCCACCACTTCAA
GAACTCTGTAGCACCGCCTACATACCTCGCTCTGCTAATCCTGTTACCAGTGGCTGCTGCCAGTGGCGAT
AAGTCGTGTCTTACCGGGTTGGACTCAAGACGATAGTTACCGGATAAGGCGCAGCGGTCGGGCTGAACGG
GGGGTTCGTGCACACAGCCCAGCTTGGAGCGAACGACCTACACCGAACTGAGATACCTACAGCGTGAGCT
ATGAGAAAGCGCCACGCTTCCCGAAGGGAGAAAGGCGGACAGGTATCCGGTAAGCGGCAGGGTCGGAACA
GGAGAGCGCACGAGGGAGCTTCCAGGGGGAAACGCCTGGTATCTTTATAGTCCTGTCGGGTTTCGCCACC
TCTGACTTGAGCGTCGATTTTTGTGATGCTCGTCAGGGGGGCGGAGCCTATGGAAAAACGCCAGCAACGC
GGCCTTTTTACGGTTCCTGGCCTTTTGCTGGCCTTTTGCTCACATGTTCTTTCCTGCGTTATCCCCTGAT
TCTGTGGATAACCGTATTACCGCCTTTGAGTGAGCTGATACCGCTCGCCGCAGCCGAACGACCGAGCGCA
GCGAGTCAGTGAGCGAGGAAGCGGAAGAGCGCCCAATACGCAAACCGCCTCTCCCCGCGCGTTGGCCGAT
TCATTAATGCAGCTGGCACGACAGGTTTCCCGACTGGAAAGCGGGCAGTGAGCGCAACGCAATTAATGTG
AGTTAGCTCACTCATTAGGCACCCCAGGCTTTACACTTTATGCTTCCGGCTCGTATGTTGTGTGGAATTG
TGAGCGGATAACAATTTCACACAGGAAACAGCTATGACCATGATTACGCCAAGCGCGCAATTAACCCTCA
CTAAAGGGAACAAAAGCTGGAGCTGCAAGC
Features (pLannotate 1.2.2; 31 found; start..end, strand, type, name):
      5..231     +  promoter       RSV promoter: Rous sarcoma virus enhancer/promoter
    232..412     +  LTR            5' LTR (truncated): truncated 5' long terminal repeat (LTR) from HIV-1
    459..584     +  misc_feature   HIV-1 Ψ: packaging signal of human immunodeficiency virus type 1
    568..931     +  CDS            HIV-1 gag (fragment): gag protein from human immunodeficiency virus 1; gag
   1077..1310    +  misc_feature   RRE: The Rev response element (RRE) of HIV-1 allows for Rev-dependent mRNA export from the nucleus to the cytoplasm.
   1687..1713    +  CDS            Rev (fragment): human immunodeficiency virus 1 (HIV-1) Rev protein; rev; enhances nuclear export of unspliced and incompletely spliced viral mRNAs
   1720..1743    +  promoter       SV40 promoter (fragment): SV40 early promoter
   1744..1815    +  promoter       SV40 promoter (fragment): SV40 enhancer and early promoter
   1839..1974    +  rep_origin     SV40 ori: SV40 origin of replication
   2020..2616    +  CDS            PuroR (fragment): puromycin N-acetyltransferase; pac from Streptomyces; confers resistance to puromycin
   2665..2782    +  misc_feature   cPPT/CTS: central polypurine tract and central termination sequence of HIV-1
   2847..2913    +  CDS            small t antigen (fragment): SV40 (simian virus 40) small t antigen
   2920..4098    +  promoter       EF-1α promoter: strong constitutive promoter for human elongation factor EF-1α
   4115..5437    +  CDS            PPARD: PPARD_HUMAN - Also known as NR1C2, PPARB. Experimental evidence at protein level: Swiss-Prot protein existence level 1. Ligand-activated transcription factor. Receptor that binds peroxisome proliferators such as hypolipidemic drugs and fatty acids. Has a preference for poly-unsaturated fatty acids, such as gamma- linoleic acid and eicosapentanoic acid. Once activated by a ligand, the receptor binds to promoter elements of target genes. Regulates the peroxisomal beta-oxidation pathway of fatty acids. Functions as transcription activator for the acyl-CoA oxidase gene. Decreases expression of NPC
   5453..5506    +  promoter       U6 promoter (fragment): RNA polymerase III promoter for human U6 snRNA
   5548..6136    +  misc_feature   WPRE: woodchuck hepatitis virus posttranscriptional regulatory element
   6187..6206    +  misc_feature   cPPT/CTS (fragment): central polypurine tract and central termination sequence of HIV-1
   6208..6441    +  LTR            3' LTR (ΔU3): self-inactivating 3' long terminal repeat (LTR) from HIV-1
   6519..6640    +  polyA_signal   SV40 poly(A) signal: SV40 polyadenylation signal
   6680..6815    +  rep_origin     SV40 ori: SV40 origin of replication
   6836..6854    -  promoter       T7 promoter: promoter for bacteriophage T7 RNA polymerase
   6862..7017    +  CDS            lacZα (fragment): LacZα fragment of β-galactosidase; lacZ fragment
   7022..7450    +  rep_origin     f1 ori (sequence partly withheld): f1 bacteriophage origin of replication; arrow indicates direction of (+) strand synthesis
   7503..7607    +  promoter       AmpR promoter: bla
   7608..8468    +  CDS            AmpR: β-lactamase; bla; confers resistance to ampicillin, carbenicillin, and related antibiotics
   8639..9227    +  rep_origin     ori: high-copy-number ColE1/pMB1/pBR322/pUC origin of replication
   9410..9502    +  CDS            lacI (fragment): lac repressor; lacI; The lac repressor binds to the lac operator to inhibit transcription in E. coli. This inhibition can be relieved by adding lactose or isopropyl-β-D-thiogalactopyranoside (IPTG).
   9515..9536    +  protein_bind   CAP binding site: CAP binding activates transcription in the presence of cAMP. E. coli catabolite activator protein
   9551..9581    +  promoter       lac promoter: promoter for the E. coli lac operon
   9589..9605    +  protein_bind   lac operator: The lac repressor binds to the lac operator to inhibit transcription in E. coli. This inhibition can be relieved by adding lactose or isopropyl-β-D-thiogalactopyranoside (IPTG). lac repressor encoded by lacI
   9650..9668    +  promoter       T3 promoter: promoter for bacteriophage T3 RNA polymerase
