[The description below was written by a language model from this plasmid's Addgene catalogue record and pLannotate feature annotations shown in this document.]
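Description:
TFORF1965 is a third-generation-style, self-inactivating lentiviral expression plasmid built on the pLX_TRC317 backbone. It belongs to a barcoded library of transcription factor open reading frames and carries human PPARD (also called NR1C2 or PPARB), a ligand-activated nuclear receptor that responds to fatty acids and regulates genes of peroxisomal beta-oxidation. The plasmid is propagated in E. coli through a high-copy ColE1/pUC-type origin with ampicillin resistance (bla), and it also contains an f1 origin. The record recommends a recombination-tolerant strain and notes that the plasmid can recombine, as is common for constructs carrying repeated LTRs.

The viral genome is transcribed from an RSV promoter fused to a truncated HIV-1 5' LTR. This is followed by the Ψ packaging signal with a gag fragment, the Rev response element for Rev-dependent nuclear export, and a cPPT/CTS that aids nuclear import. It ends in a ΔU3 3' LTR, which inactivates LTR promoter activity after integration, with an SV40 polyadenylation signal downstream.

Two cassettes lie between the LTRs. An SV40 early promoter/origin region drives puromycin N-acetyltransferase for selection of transduced mammalian cells. A strong constitutive EF-1α promoter drives the PPARD coding sequence, and a WPRE downstream enhances transcript stability and expression. The catalogue describes a unique 24-bp barcode associated with the ORF, but the feature table does not annotate it. Its position is therefore not stated, although the listed insert is somewhat longer than the annotated coding sequence.

The construct is intended for PPARD overexpression, particularly in pooled screens where barcode readout identifies which transcription factor each cell received, as in directed differentiation studies.
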