Addgene plasmid #143560: TFORF1965
Purpose: Lentiviral vector for overexpressing transcription factor ORFs with unique 24-bp barcodes. Barcodes facilitate identification of transcription factors in pooled screens.
Depositing lab: Feng Zhang. Depositing organization: Broad Institute. Publication: A transcription factor atlas of directed differentiation. Joung J, Ma S, Tay T, Geiger-Schuller KR, Kirchgatterer PC, Verdine VK, Guo B, Arias-Garcia MA, Allen WE, Singh A, Kuksenko O, Abudayyeh OO, Gootenberg JS, Fu Z, Macrae RK, Buenrostro JD, Regev A, Zhang F. Cell. 2023 Jan 5;186(1):209-229.e26. doi: 10.1016/j.cell.2022.11.026. PubMed 36608654.
Backbone
  Vector backbone: pLX_TRC317
  Backbone manufacturer: Broad Institute Genetic Perturbation Platform
  Backbone size w/o insert (bp): 8264
  Vector type: Mammalian Expression, Lentiviral
  Selectable markers: Puromycin
Growth in bacteria
  Bacterial resistance: Ampicillin, 100 μg/mL
  Growth temperature: 37°C
  Growth strain: NEB Stable
  Copy number: High Copy
Gene/Insert
  Gene/Insert name: PPARD
  Species: H. sapiens (human)
  Insert size (bp): 1427
  Entrez Gene: PPARD (a.k.a. FAAR, NR1C2, NUC1, NUCI, NUCII, PPARB)
  Promoter: EF1a
  Cloning method: Unknown
  Sequencing primers: 5′ GGGTGGAGACTGAAGTTAGGCCAG; 3′ CACATAGCGTAAAAGGAGCAACATAG
Terms and licenses: Academic/Nonprofit Terms; Industry Terms: Not Available to Industry
Depositor comments: NM_006238,NM_001171818,XM_006715123,XM_017010973,XM_011514710,XM_006715120,XM_017010972,XM_011514709,XM_011514707,XM_017010971,XM_005249193,XM_017010974,ENST00000360694,ENST00000311565 . The transcription factor ORF portion of this plasmid was synthesized by Genewiz. Please test multiple small colonies in case of plasmid recombination. To make this collection available in a timely manner, a portion of this collection was not fully sequenced by Addgene. If an Addgene verified full plasmid sequence is not available, please contact us prior to placing an order to request the full sequence.
How to cite: TFORF1965 was a gift from Feng Zhang (Addgene plasmid # 143560 ; http://n2t.net/addgene:143560 ; RRID:Addgene_143560)
