>Addgene plasmid #143560 | TFORF1965 | depositor partial sequence | sequence record 282810 | Insert
ACCGCCACCATGGAGCAGCCACAGGAGGAAGCCCCTGAGGTCCGGGAAGAGGAGGAGAAAGAGGAAGTGG
CAGAGGCAGAAGGAGCCCCAGAGCTCAATGGGGGACCACAGCATGCACTTCCTTCCAGCAGCTACACAGA
CCTCTCCCGGAGCTCCTCGCCACCCTCACTGCTGGACCAACTGCAGATGGGCTGTGACGGGGCCTCATGC
GGCAGCCTCAACATGGAGTGCCGGGTGTGCGGGGACAAGGCATCGGGCTTCCACTACGGTGTTCATGCAT
GTGAGGGGTGCAAGGGCTTCTTCCGTCGTACGATCCGCATGAAGCTGGAGTACGAGAAGTGTGAGCGCAG
CTGCAAGATTCAGAAGAAGAACCGCAACAAGTGCCAGTACTGCCGCTTCCAGAAGTGCCTGGCACTGGGC
ATGTCACACAACGCTATCCGTTTTGGTCGGATGCCGGAGGCTGAGAAGAGGAAGCTGGTGGCAGGGCTGA
CTGCAAACGAGGGGAGCCAGTACAACCCACAGGTGGCCGACCTGAAGGCCTTCTCCAAGCACATCTACAA
TGCCTACCTGAAAAACTTCAACATGACCAAAAAGAAGGCCCGCAGCATCCTCACCGGCAAAGCCAGCCAC
ACGGCGCCCTTTGTGATCCACGACATCGAGACATTGTGGCAGGCAGAGAAGGGGCTGGTGTGGAAGCAGT
TGGTGAATGGCCTGCCTCCCTACAAGGAGATCAGCGTGCACGTCTTCTACCGCTGCCAGTGCACCACAGT
GGAGACCGTGCGGGAGCTCACTGAGTTCGCCAAGAGCATCCCCAGCTTCAGCAGCCTCTTCCTCAACGAC
CAGGTTACCCTTCTCAAGTATGGCGTGCACGAGGCCATCTTCGCCATGCTGGCCTCTATCGTCAACAAGG
ACGGGCTGCTGGTAGCCAACGGCAGTGGCTTTGTCACCCGTGAGTTCCTGCGCAGCCTCCGCAAACCCTT
CAGTGATATCATTGAGCCTAAGTTTGAATTTGCTGTCAAGTTCAACGCCCTGGAACTTGATGACAGTGAC
CTGGCCCTATTCATTGCGGCCATCATTCTGTGTGGAGACCGGCCAGGCCTCATGAACGTTCCACGGGTGG
AGGCTATCCAGGACACCATCCTGCGTGCCCTCGAATTCCACCTGCAGGCCAACCACCCTGATGCCCAGTA
CCTCTTCCCCAAGCTGCTGCAGAAGATGGCTGACCTGCGGCAACTGGTCACCGAGCACGCCCAGATGATG
CAGCGGATCAAGAAGACCGAAACCGAGACCTCGCTGCACCCTCTGCTCCAGGAGATCTACAAGGACATGT
ACTAGTAATGAACTAGTCCGTAACTTGAAAGTATTTCGATTTCTTGGCTTTATATATCTTGTGGAAAGGA
CGATTGGAATTGATTTCTCTGACATCC
