>Addgene plasmid #143560 | TFORF1965 | depositor partial sequence | sequence record 282811 | Barcode
TTGGAATTGATTTCTCTGACATCC
